Addgene plasmid #63088: pAAV CCTG 1200x
Purpose: AdenoAssociated Virus plasmid containing expanded repeats--CCTG 1200x that correspond to Myotonic Dystrophy of type 2
Depositing lab: Nicolas Charlet-Berguerand. Depositing organization: Institut de Genetique et de Biologie Moleculaire et Cellulaire (IGBMC).
Backbone
  Vector backbone: unknown
  Total vector size (bp): 8924
  Vector type: Mammalian Expression, AAV
Growth in bacteria
  Bacterial resistance: Ampicillin, 50 μg/mL
  Growth temperature: Room Temperature
  Growth strain: Stbl3
  Copy number: Unknown
Gene/Insert
  Gene/Insert name: CCUG 1200x
  Species: Synthetic
  Insert size (bp): 4598
  Promoter: CMV
  Cloning method: Unknown
  Sequencing primers: 5′ CMV-F
Terms and licenses: Academic/Nonprofit Terms; Industry Terms: Not Available to Industry
Depositor comments: Should be amplified in STBL3 bacteria and grown at Room temperature to keep the repeats stable. This plasmid should be verified via restriction analysis. Multiple colonies may need to be screened to isolate the correct construct.
How to cite: pAAV CCTG 1200x was a gift from Nicolas Charlet-Berguerand (Addgene plasmid # 63088 ; http://n2t.net/addgene:63088 ; RRID:Addgene_63088)
