[The description below was written by a language model from this plasmid's Addgene catalogue record and pLannotate feature annotations shown in this document.]
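Description:
pAAV CCTG 1200x is an 8,924 bp adeno-associated virus transfer plasmid for mammalian expression of an expanded CCTG tetranucleotide repeat, the mutation type underlying myotonic dystrophy type 2. The parental backbone is not named in the record. The feature table shows a standard AAV2 layout: two AAV2 inverted terminal repeats flank the expression cassette, providing the cis signals needed for replication and packaging of the intervening DNA into AAV particles when helper functions are supplied. Outside the ITRs, the plasmid carries a high-copy ColE1/pUC-type origin and an ampicillin resistance gene (β-lactamase with its own promoter) for propagation and selection in E. coli, plus an M13 phage origin and small annotated fragments of bom and rop.

Between the ITRs, the human CMV immediate early enhancer and promoter drive transcription of the synthetic insert, listed as about 4.6 kb and corresponding to roughly 1,200 CCTG units that are transcribed as CCUG repeat RNA. The repeat tract is not annotated, but it fits the unannotated interval between a T7 promoter just downstream of the CMV promoter and an attB2 Gateway recombination site. The attB2 site suggests the insert may have passed through Gateway cloning, although the cloning method is recorded as unknown. A human growth hormone polyadenylation signal terminates the transcript. No protein-coding payload, tag or reporter is annotated.

The construct can be used by direct transfection or after AAV packaging to express expanded CCUG RNA in mammalian cells for modelling myotonic dystrophy type 2. The depositor notes that the long repeat is prone to instability in bacteria, so the plasmid's integrity should be checked by restriction analysis, and several clones may need to be screened.
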