Features (pLannotate 1.2.2; 15 found; start..end, strand, type, name):
      1..141     -  repeat_region  AAV2 ITR: inverted terminal repeat of adeno-associated virus serotype 2 inverted
    160..524     +  enhancer       CMV enhancer: human cytomegalovirus immediate early enhancer
    525..728     +  promoter       CMV promoter: human cytomegalovirus (CMV) immediate early promoter
    724..757     +  LTR            5' LTR (truncated) (fragment): truncated 5' long terminal repeat (LTR) from HIV-1
    773..791     +  promoter       T7 promoter: promoter for bacteriophage T7 RNA polymerase
   5597..5621    -  protein_bind   attB2: mutant version of attB; recombination site for the Gateway® BP reaction BP Clonase™
   5671..6147    +  polyA_signal   hGH poly(A) signal: human growth hormone polyadenylation signal
   6187..6327    +  repeat_region  AAV2 ITR: inverted terminal repeat of adeno-associated virus serotype 2 inverted
   6332..6383    -  misc_feature   bom (fragment): basis of mobility region from pBR322
   6402..6782    +  rep_origin     M13 ori (sequence partly withheld): M13 bacteriophage origin of replication; arrow indicates direction of (+) strand synthesis
   6858..6907    -  misc_feature   bom (fragment): basis of mobility region from pBR322
   7009..7044    -  CDS            rop (fragment): Rop protein, which maintains plasmids at low copy number; rop
   7139..7243    +  promoter       AmpR promoter: bla
   7244..8104    +  CDS            AmpR: β-lactamase; bla; confers resistance to ampicillin, carbenicillin, and related antibiotics
   8275..8863    +  rep_origin     ori: high-copy-number ColE1/pMB1/pBR322/pUC origin of replication
>Addgene plasmid #63088 | pAAV CCTG 1200x | depositor full sequence | sequence record 104487 | pAAV CCTG 1200x sequence 8924 bps
CCTGCAGGCAGCTGCGCGCTCGCTCGCTCACTGAGGCCGCCCGGGCAAAGCCCGGGCGTCGGGCGACCTT
TGGTCGCCCGGCCTCAGTGAGCGAGCGAGCGCGCAGAGAGGGAGTGGCCAACTCCATCACTAGGGGTTCC
TGCGGCCGCACGCGTGGAGCTAGTTATTAATAGTAATCAATTACGGGGTCATTAGTTCATAGCCCATATA
TGGAGTTCCGCGTTACATAACTTACGGTAAATGGCCCGCCTGGCTGACCGCCCAACGACCCCCGCCCATT
GACGTCAATAATGACGTATGTTCCCATAGTAACGTCAATAGGGACTTTCCATTGACGTCAATGGGTGGAG
TATTTACGGTAAACTGCCCACTTGGCAGTACATCAAGTGTATCATATGCCAAGTACGCCCCCTATTGACG
TCAATGACGGTAAATGGCCCGCCTGGCATTATGCCCAGTACATGACCTTATGGGACTTTCCTACTTGGCA
GTACATCTACGTATTAGTCATCGCTATTACCATGGTGATGCGGTTTTGGCAGTACATCAATGGGCGTGGA
TAGCGGTTTGACTCACGGGGATTTCCAAGTCTCCACCCCATTGACGTCAATGGGAGTTTGTTTTGGCACC
AAAATCAACGGGACTTTCCAAAATGTCGTAACAACTCCGCCCCATTGACGCAAATGGGCGGTAGGCGTGT
ACGGTGGGAGGTCTATATAAGCAGAGCTCTCTGGCTAACTAGAGAACCCACTGCTTACTGGCTTATCGAA
ATTAATACGACTCACTATAGGGAGACCCAAGCTGGCTAGCGTTTAAACTTAAGCTTGGTACCGAGCTCGG
ATCCACTAGTCCAGTGTGGTGGAATTCTGCAGATATCCAGCACAGTGGCGGCCGCTCGAGTCTAGTGGCC
ACGCGGGCCATTTCCACGCGGGCCATTTCCTGCCTGCCTGCCTGCCTGCCTGCCTGCCTGCCTGCCTGCC
TGCCTGCCTGCCTGCCTGCCTGCCTGCCTGCCTGCCTGCCTGCCTGCCTGCCTGCCTGCCTGCCTGCCTG
CCTGCCTGCCTGCCTGCCTGCCTGCCTGCCTGCCTGCCTGCCTGCCTGCCTGCCTGCCTGCCTGCCTGCC
TGCCTGCCTGCCTGCCTGCCTGCCTGCCTGCCTGCCTGCCTGCCTGCCTGCCTGCCTGCCTGCCTGCCTG
CCTGCCTGCCTGCCTGCCTGCCTGCCTGCCTGCCTGCCTGCCTGCCTGCCTGCCTGCCTGCCTGCCTGCC
TGCCTGCCTGCCTGCCTGCCTGCCTGCCTGCCTGCCTGCCTGCCTGCCTGCCTGCCTGCCTGCCTGCCTG
CCTGCCTGCCTGCCTGCCTGCCTGCCTGCCTGCCTGCCTGCCTGCCTGCCTGCCTGCCTGCCTGCCTGCC
TGCCTGCCTGCCTGCCTGCCTGCCTGCCTGCCTGCCTGCCTGCCTGCCTGCCTGCCTGCCTGCCTGCCTG
CCTGCCTGCCTGCCTGCCTGCCTGCCTGCCTGCCTGCCTGCCTGCCTGCCTGCCTGCCTGCCTGCCTGCC
TGCCTGCCTGCCTGCCTGCCTGCCTGCCTGCCTGCCTGCCTGCCTGCCTGCCTGCCTGCCTGCCTGCCTG
CCTGCCTGCCTGCCTGCCTGCCTGCCTGCCTGCCTGCCTGCCTGCCTGCCTGCCTGCCTGCCTGCCTGCC
TGCCTGCCTGCCTGCCTGCCTGCCTGCCTGCCTGCCTGCCTGCCTGCCTGCCTGCCTGCCTGCCTGCCTG
CCTGCCTGCCTGCCTGCCTGCCTGCCTGCCTGCCTGCCTGCCTGCCTGCCTGCCTGCCTGCCTGCCTGCC
TGCCTGCCTGCCTGCCTGCCTGCCTGCCTGCCTGCCTGCCTGCCTGCCTGCCTGCCTGCCTGCCTGCCTG
CCTGCCTGCCTGCCTGCCTGCCTGCCTGCCTGCCTGCCTGCCTGCCTGCCTGCCTGCCTGCCTGCCTGCC
TGCCTGCCTGCCTGCCTGCCTGCCTGCCTGCCTGCCTGCCTGCCTGCCTGCCTGCCTGCCTGCCTGCCTG
CCTGCCTGCCTGCCTGCCTGCCTGCCTGCCTGCCTGCCTGCCTGCCTGCCTGCCTGCCTGCCTGCCTGCC
TGCCTGCCTGCCTGCCTGCCTGCCTGCCTGCCTGCCTGCCTGCCTGCCTGCCTGCCTGCCTGCCTGCCTG
CCTGCCTGCCTGCCTGCCTGCCTGCCTGCCTGCCTGCCTGCCTGCCTGCCTGCCTGCCTGCCTGCCTGCC
TGCCTGCCTGCCTGCCTGCCTGCCTGCCTGCCTGCCTGCCTGCCTGCCTGCCTGCCTGCCTGCCTGCCTG
CCTGCCTGCCTGCCTGCCTGCCTGCCTGCCTGCCTGCCTGCCTGCCTGCCTGCCTGCCTGCCTGCCTGCC
TGCCTGCCTGCCTGCCTGCCTGCCTGCCTGCCTGCCTGCCTGCCTGCCTGCCTGCCTGCCTGCCTGCCTG
CCTGCCTGCCTGCCTGCCTGCCTGCCTGCCTGCCTGCCTGCCTGCCTGCCTGCCTGCCTGCCTGCCTGCC
TGCCTGCCTGCCTGCCTGCCTGCCTGCCTGCCTGCCTGCCTGCCTGCCTGCCTGCCTGCCTGCCTGCCTG
CCTGCCTGCCTGCCTGCCTGCCTGCCTGCCTGCCTGCCTGCCTGCCTGCCTGCCTGCCTGCCTGCCTGCC
TGCCTGCCTGCCTGCCTGCCTGCCTGCCTGCCTGCCTGCCTGCCTGCCTGCCTGCCTGCCTGCCTGCCTG
CCTGCCTGCCTGCCTGCCTGCCTGCCTGCCTGCCTGCCTGCCTGCCTGCCTGCCTGCCTGCCTGCCTGCC
TGCCTGCCTGCCTGCCTGCCTGCCTGCCTGCCTGCCTGCCTGCCTGCCTGCCTGCCTGCCTGCCTGCCTG
CCTGCCTGCCTGCCTGCCTGCCTGCCTGCCTGCCTGCCTGCCTGCCTGCCTGCCTGCCTGCCTGCCTGCC
TGCCTGCCTGCCTGCCTGCCTGCCTGCCTGCCTGCCTGCCTGCCTGCCTGCCTGCCTGCCTGCCTGCCTG
CCTGCCTGCCTGCCTGCCTGCCTGCCTGCCTGCCTGCCTGCCTGCCTGCCTGCCTGCCTGCCTGCCTGCC
TGCCTGCCTGCCTGCCTGCCTGCCTGCCTGCCTGCCTGCCTGCCTGCCTGCCTGCCTGCCTGCCTGCCTG
CCTGCCTGCCTGCCTGCCTGCCTGCCTGCCTGCCTGCCTGCCTGCCTGCCTGCCTGCCTGCCTGCCTGCC
TGCCTGCCTGCCTGCCTGCCTGCCTGCCTGCCTGCCTGCCTGCCTGCCTGCCTGCCTGCCTGCCTGCCTG
CCTGCCTGCCTGCCTGCCTGCCTGCCTGCCTGCCTGCCTGCCTGCCTGCCTGCCTGCCTGCCTGCCTGCC
TGCCTGCCTGCCTGCCTGCCTGCCTGCCTGCCTGCCTGCCTGCCTGCCTGCCTGCCTGCCTGCCTGCCTG
CCTGCCTGCCTGCCTGCCTGCCTGCCTGCCTGCCTGCCTGCCTGCCTGCCTGCCTGCCTGCCTGCCTGCC
TGCCTGCCTGCCTGCCTGCCTGCCTGCCTGCCTGCCTGCCTGCCTGCCTGCCTGCCTGCCTGCCTGCCTG
CCTGCCTGCCTGCCTGCCTGCCTGCCTGCCTGCCTGCCTGCCTGCCTGCCTGCCTGCCTGCCTGCCTGCC
TGCCTGCCTGCCTGCCTGCCTGCCTGCCTGCCTGCCTGCCTGCCTGCCTGCCTGCCTGCCTGCCTGCCTG
CCTGCCTGCCTGCCTGCCTGCCTGCCTGCCTGCCTGCCTGCCTGCCTGCCTGCCTGCCTGCCTGCCTGCC
TGCCTGCCTGCCTGCCTGCCTGCCTGCCTGCCTGCCTGCCTGCCTGCCTGCCTGCCTGCCTGCCTGCCTG
CCTGCCTGCCTGCCTGCCTGCCTGCCTGCCTGCCTGCCTGCCTGCCTGCCTGCCTGCCTGCCTGCCTGCC
TGCCTGCCTGCCTGCCTGCCTGCCTGCCTGCCTGCCTGCCTGCCTGCCTGCCTGCCTGCCTGCCTGCCTG
CCTGCCTGCCTGCCTGCCTGCCTGCCTGCCTGCCTGCCTGCCTGCCTGCCTGCCTGCCTGCCTGCCTGCC
TGCCTGCCTGCCTGCCTGCCTGCCTGCCTGCCTGCCTGCCTGCCTGCCTGCCTGCCTGCCTGCCTGCCTG
CCTGCCTGCCTGCCTGCCTGCCTGCCTGCCTGCCTGCCTGCCTGCCTGCCTGCCTGCCTGCCTGCCTGCC
TGCCTGCCTGCCTGCCTGCCTGCCTGCCTGCCTGCCTGCCTGCCTGCCTGCCTGCCTGCCTGCCTGCCTG
CCTGCCTGCCTGCCTGCCTGCCTGCCTGCCTGCCTGCCTGCCTGCCTGCCTGCCTGCCTGCCTGCCTGCC
TGCCTGCCTGCCTGCCTGCCTGCCTGCCTGCCTGCCTGCCTGCCTGCCTGCCTGCCTGCCTGCCTGCCTG
CCTGCCTGCCTGCCTGCCTGCCTGCCTGCCTGCCTGCCTGCCTGCCTGCCTGCCTGCCTGCCTGCCTGCC
TGCCTGCCTGCCTGCCTGCCTGCCTGCCTGCCTGCCTGCCTGCCTGCCTGCCTGCCTGCCTGCCTGCCTG
CCTGCCTGCCTGCCTGCCTGCCTGCCTGCCTGCCTGCCTGCCTGCCTGCCTGCCTGCCTGCCTGCCTGCC
TGCCTGCCTGCCTGCCTGCCTGCCTGCCTGCCTGCCTGCCTGCCTGCCTGCCTGCCTGCCTGCCTGCCTG
CCTGCCTGCCTGCCTGCCTGCCTGCCTGCCTGCCTGCCTGCCTGCCTGCCTGCCTGCCTGCCTGCCTGCC
TGCCTGCCTGCCTGCCTGCCTGCCTGCCTGCCTGCCTGCCTGCCTGCCTGCCTGCCTGCCTGCCTGCCTG
CCTGCCTGCCTGCCTGCCTGCCTGCCTGCCTGCCTGCCTGCCTGCCTGCCTGCCTGCCTGCCTGCCTGCC
TGCCTGCCTGCCTGCCTGCCTGCCTGCCTGCCTGCCTGCCTGCCTGCCTGCCTGCCTGCCTGCCTGCCTG
CCTGCCTGCCTGCCTGCCTGCCTGCCTGCCTGCCTGCCTGCCTGCCTGCCTGCCTGCCTGCCTGCCTGCC
TGCCTGCCTGCCTGCCTGCCTGCCTGCCTGCCTGCCTGCCTGCCTGCCTGCCTGCCTGCCTGCCTGCCTG
CCTGCCTGCCTGCCTGCCTGCCTGCCTGCCTGCCTGCCTGCCTGCCTGCCTGCCTGCCTGCCTGCCTGCC
TGCCTGCCTGCCTGCCTGCCTGCCTGCCTGCCTGCCTGCCTGCCTGCCTGCCTGCCTGCCTGCCTGCCTG
CCTGCCTGCCTGCCTGCCTGCCTGCCTGCCTGCCTGCCTGCCTGCCTGCCTGCCTGCCTGCCTGCCTGCC
TGCCTGCCTGCCTGCCTGCCTGCCTGCCTGCCTGCCTGCCTGCCTGCCTGCCTGCCTGCCTGCCTGCCTG
CCTGCCTGCCTGCCTGCCTGCCTGCCTGCCTGCCTGTGCCTGCCTGCCTGCCTGCCTGCCTGCCTGCCTG
CCTGCCTGCCTGCCTGCCTGCCTGCCTGCCTGCCTGCCTGCCTGCCTGCCTGCCTGCCTGCCTGCCTGCC
TGCCTGCCTCCTAAATGGAAATGGCCATTAGGGCCCGTTTAAACCCGCTGATCAGCCGGCGCGCCGACCC
AGCTTTCTTGTACAAAGTGGTTGATGACCTGCAGAAGCTTGCCTCGAGCAGCGCTGCTCGAGAGATCTAC
GGGTGGCATCCCTGTGACCCCTCCCCAGTGCCTCTCCTGGCCCTGGAAGTTGCCACTCCAGTGCCCACCA
GCCTTGTCCTAATAAAATTAAGTTGCATCATTTTGTCTGACTAGGTGTCCTTCTATAATATTATGGGGTG
GAGGGGGGTGGTATGGAGCAAGGGGCAAGTTGGGAAGACAACCTGTAGGGCCTGCGGGGTCTATTGGGAA
CCAAGCTGGAGTGCAGTGGCACAATCTTGGCTCACTGCAATCTCCGCCTCCTGGGTTCAAGCGATTCTCC
TGCCTCAGCCTCCCGAGTTGTTGGGATTCCAGGCATGCATGACCAGGCTCAGCTAATTTTTGTTTTTTTG
GTAGAGACGGGGTTTCACCATATTGGCCAGGCTGGTCTCCAACTCCTAATCTCAGGTGATCTACCCACCT
TGGCCTCCCAAATTGCTGGGATTACAGGCGTGAACCACTGCTCCCTTCCCTGTCCTTCTGATTTTGTAGG
TAACCACGTGCGGACCGAGCGGCCGCAGGAACCCCTAGTGATGGAGTTGGCCACTCCCTCTCTGCGCGCT
CGCTCGCTCACTGAGGCCGGGCGACCAAAGGTCGCCCGACGCCCGGGCTTTGCCCGGGCGGCCTCAGTGA
GCGAGCGAGCGCGCAGCTGCCTGCAGGGGCGCCTGATGCGGTATTTTCTCCTTACGCATCTGTGCGGTAT
TTCACACCGCATA
[142 nt withheld, positions 6384-6525]
C
[141 nt withheld, positions 6527-6667]
CCTTTGACGTTGGAGTCCACGTTCTTT
[37 nt withheld, positions 6695-6731]
ACCCTATCTCGGGCTATTCTTTTGATTTATAAGGGATTTTGCCGATTTCGGCCTATTGGTTAAAAAATGA
GCTGATTTAACAAAAATTTAACGCGAATTTTAACAAAATATTAACGTTTACAATTTTATGGTGCACTCTC
AGTACAATCTGCTCTGATGCCGCATAGTTAAGCCAGCCCCGACACCCGCCAACACCCGCTGACGCGCCCT
GACGGGCTTGTCTGCTCCCGGCATCCGCTTACAGACAAGCTGTGACCGTCTCCGGGAGCTGCATGTGTCA
GAGGTTTTCACCGTCATCACCGAAACGCGCGAGACGAAAGGGCCTCGTGATACGCCTATTTTTATAGGTT
AATGTCATGATAATAATGGTTTCTTAGACGTCAGGTGGCACTTTTCGGGGAAATGTGCGCGGAACCCCTA
TTTGTTTATTTTTCTAAATACATTCAAATATGTATCCGCTCATGAGACAATAACCCTGATAAATGCTTCA
ATAATATTGAAAAAGGAAGAGTATGAGTATTCAACATTTCCGTGTCGCCCTTATTCCCTTTTTTGCGGCA
TTTTGCCTTCCTGTTTTTGCTCACCCAGAAACGCTGGTGAAAGTAAAAGATGCTGAAGATCAGTTGGGTG
CACGAGTGGGTTACATCGAACTGGATCTCAACAGCGGTAAGATCCTTGAGAGTTTTCGCCCCGAAGAACG
TTTTCCAATGATGAGCACTTTTAAAGTTCTGCTATGTGGCGCGGTATTATCCCGTATTGACGCCGGGCAA
GAGCAACTCGGTCGCCGCATACACTATTCTCAGAATGACTTGGTTGAGTACTCACCAGTCACAGAAAAGC
ATCTTACGGATGGCATGACAGTAAGAGAATTATGCAGTGCTGCCATAACCATGAGTGATAACACTGCGGC
CAACTTACTTCTGACAACGATCGGAGGACCGAAGGAGCTAACCGCTTTTTTGCACAACATGGGGGATCAT
GTAACTCGCCTTGATCGTTGGGAACCGGAGCTGAATGAAGCCATACCAAACGACGAGCGTGACACCACGA
TGCCTGTAGCAATGGCAACAACGTTGCGCAAACTATTAACTGGCGAACTACTTACTCTAGCTTCCCGGCA
ACAATTAATAGACTGGATGGAGGCGGATAAAGTTGCAGGACCACTTCTGCGCTCGGCCCTTCCGGCTGGC
TGGTTTATTGCTGATAAATCTGGAGCCGGTGAGCGTGGGTCTCGCGGTATCATTGCAGCACTGGGGCCAG
ATGGTAAGCCCTCCCGTATCGTAGTTATCTACACGACGGGGAGTCAGGCAACTATGGATGAACGAAATAG
ACAGATCGCTGAGATAGGTGCCTCACTGATTAAGCATTGGTAACTGTCAGACCAAGTTTACTCATATATA
CTTTAGATTGATTTAAAACTTCATTTTTAATTTAAAAGGATCTAGGTGAAGATCCTTTTTGATAATCTCA
TGACCAAAATCCCTTAACGTGAGTTTTCGTTCCACTGAGCGTCAGACCCCGTAGAAAAGATCAAAGGATC
TTCTTGAGATCCTTTTTTTCTGCGCGTAATCTGCTGCTTGCAAACAAAAAAACCACCGCTACCAGCGGTG
GTTTGTTTGCCGGATCAAGAGCTACCAACTCTTTTTCCGAAGGTAACTGGCTTCAGCAGAGCGCAGATAC
CAAATACTGTCCTTCTAGTGTAGCCGTAGTTAGGCCACCACTTCAAGAACTCTGTAGCACCGCCTACATA
CCTCGCTCTGCTAATCCTGTTACCAGTGGCTGCTGCCAGTGGCGATAAGTCGTGTCTTACCGGGTTGGAC
TCAAGACGATAGTTACCGGATAAGGCGCAGCGGTCGGGCTGAACGGGGGGTTCGTGCACACAGCCCAGCT
TGGAGCGAACGACCTACACCGAACTGAGATACCTACAGCGTGAGCTATGAGAAAGCGCCACGCTTCCCGA
AGGGAGAAAGGCGGACAGGTATCCGGTAAGCGGCAGGGTCGGAACAGGAGAGCGCACGAGGGAGCTTCCA
GGGGGAAACGCCTGGTATCTTTATAGTCCTGTCGGGTTTCGCCACCTCTGACTTGAGCGTCGATTTTTGT
GATGCTCGTCAGGGGGGCGGAGCCTATGGAAAAACGCCAGCAACGCGGCCTTTTTACGGTTCCTGGCCTT
TTGCTGGCCTTTTGCTCACATGT
