>Addgene plasmid #63088 | pAAV CCTG 1200x | addgene partial sequence | sequence record 106914 | CMV-F 5'-CGCAAATGGGCGGTAGGCGTG-3'
TGGCTAACTAGAGAACCCACTGCTTACTGGCTTATCGAAATTAATACGACTCACTATAGGGAGACCCAAG
CTGGCTAGCGTTTAAACTTAAGCTTGGTACCGAGCTCGGATCCACTAGTCCAGTGTGGTGGAATTCTGCA
GATATCCAGCACAGTGGCGGCCGCTCGAGTCTAGTGGCCACGCGGGCCATTTCCACGCGGGCCATTTCCT
GCCTGCCTGCCTGCCTGCCTGCCTGCCTGCCTGCCTGCCTGCCTGCCTGCCTGCCTGCCTGCCTGCCTGC
CTGCCTGCCTGCCTGCCTGCCTGCCTGCCTGCCTGCCTGCCTGCCTGCCTGCCTGCCTGCCTGCCTGCCT
GCCTGCCTGCCTGCCTGCCTGCCTGCCTGCCTGCCTGCCTGCCTGCCTGCCTGCCTGCCTGCCTGCCTGC
