>Addgene plasmid #63088 | pAAV CCTG 1200x | addgene partial sequence | sequence record 106917 | hGH-PA-R 5'-CCAGCTTGGTTCCCAATAGA-3'
AAATGATGCAACTTAATTTTATTAGGACAAGGCTGGTGGGCACTGGAGTGGCAACTTCCAGGGCCAGGAG
AGGCACTGGGGAGGGGTCACAGGGATGCCACCCGTAGATCTCTCGAGCAGCGCTGCTCGAGGCAAGCTTC
TGCAGGTCATCAACCACTTTGTACAAGAAAGCTGGGTCGGCGCGCCGGCTGATCAGCGGGTTTAAACGGG
CCCTAATGGCCATTTCCATTTAGGAGGCAGGCAGGCAGGCAGGCAGGCAGGCA
